Addgene plasmid #119270: pJMP1337
Purpose: for cloning new sgRNAs
Depositing lab: Carol Gross & Jason Peters & Oren Rosenberg. Depositing organization: University of California, San Francisco (UCSF). Publication: Enabling genetic analysis of diverse bacteria with Mobile-CRISPRi. Peters JM, Koo BM, Patino R, Heussler GE, Hearne CC, Qu J, Inclan YF, Hawkins JS, Lu CHS, Silvis MR, Harden MM, Osadnik H, Peters JE, Engel JN, Dutton RJ, Grossman AD, Gross CA, Rosenberg OS. Nat Microbiol. 2019 Jan 7. pii: 10.1038/s41564-018-0327-z. doi: 10.1038/s41564-018-0327-z. PubMed 30617347.
Backbone
  Vector backbone: R6Kgamma
  Vector type: Bacterial Expression
  Selectable markers: Kanamycin
Growth in bacteria
  Bacterial resistance: Ampicillin, 100 μg/mL
  Growth temperature: 37°C
  Growth strain: BW25141
  Copy number: High Copy
Gene/Insert
  Gene/Insert name: dcas9
  Mutation: D10A and H840A
  Cloning method: Gibson Cloning
Terms and licenses: Academic/Nonprofit Terms; Industry Terms: Not Available to Industry
How to cite: pJMP1337 was a gift from Carol Gross & Jason Peters & Oren Rosenberg (Addgene plasmid # 119270 ; http://n2t.net/addgene:119270 ; RRID:Addgene_119270)
