[The description below was written by a language model from this plasmid's Addgene catalogue record and pLannotate feature annotations shown in this document.]
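Description:
pJMP1337 is a bacterial CRISPR interference vector from the Mobile-CRISPRi system, built on an R6K γ backbone and listed as the template for cloning new sgRNAs. The R6K γ origin requires the pi initiator protein, so the plasmid replicates only in pi-supplying E. coli hosts and behaves as a non-replicating (suicide) vector elsewhere. An incP oriT allows conjugative mobilisation into recipient bacteria. The plasmid is maintained in E. coli through AmpR (β-lactamase with its own promoter). A kanamycin resistance gene (aphA-3 type), lying between two FRT sites together with annotated streptothricin acetyltransferase fragments, is the recorded selectable marker, and its FRT flanks should permit later FLP-mediated removal.

The payload is Streptococcus pyogenes dCas9, carrying the D10A and H840A mutations that abolish nuclease activity while retaining RNA-guided DNA binding, fused at its C-terminus to a 3xMyc epitope tag. Two tet operator sites lie immediately upstream of dCas9, and a divergently oriented TetR gene is present, indicating tetracycline-class inducible repression of dCas9 expression. The promoter itself is not annotated. A separate S. pyogenes gRNA scaffold provides the sgRNA cassette into which new spacers are cloned, though the record does not state the sgRNA promoter or the cloning sites. Lambda t0 and rrnB T1 terminators insulate the cassette.

Fragments of Bacillus subtilis rapI and yddM bracket the kanamycin–sgRNA–dCas9 region. These genes sit within the ICEBs1 conjugative element, which suggests that this is the ICE-targeted version of the system, with the fragments acting as homology arms, but the record does not say so explicitly. Once a guide is inserted, the construct is used for inducible, programmable gene knockdown in bacteria.
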