Features (pLannotate 1.2.2; 23 found; start..end, strand, type, name):
     15..48      +  protein_bind   FRT (minimal): supports FLP-mediated excision but not integration (Turan and Bode, 2011) FLP recombinase from the Saccharomyces cerevisiae 2μ plasmid
    181..975     -  CDS            KanR: aminoglycoside phosphotransferase; aphA-3; confers resistance to kanamycin
   1071..1316    -  CDS            satA (fragment): STA_BACSU - Also known as yyaR. Experimental evidence at protein level: Swiss-Prot protein existence level 1. Involved in resistance to streptothricin, a broad-spectrum antibiotic produced by streptomycetes. Detoxifies streptothricin via acetylation of the beta amino group of the first beta-lysyl moiety of streptothricin. From Bacillus subtilis (strain 168).
   1315..1497    -  CDS            satA (fragment): STA_BACSU - Also known as yyaR. Experimental evidence at protein level: Swiss-Prot protein existence level 1. Involved in resistance to streptothricin, a broad-spectrum antibiotic produced by streptomycetes. Detoxifies streptothricin via acetylation of the beta amino group of the first beta-lysyl moiety of streptothricin. From Bacillus subtilis (strain 168).
   1550..1597    +  protein_bind   FRT: FLP-mediated recombination occurs in the 8-bp core sequence TCTAGAAA (Turan and Bode, 2011). FLP recombinase from the Saccharomyces cerevisiae 2μ plasmid
   1885..1960    -  misc_RNA       gRNA scaffold: guide RNA scaffold for the Streptococcus pyogenes CRISPR/Cas9 system
   2116..2202    -  ncRNA          Thr leader (fragment): Accession: RF00506 - Threonine operon leader
   2264..2887    -  CDS            TetR: tetracycline repressor TetR; tetR from transposon Tn10; TetR binds to the tetracycline operator tetO to inhibit transcription. This inhibition can be relieved by adding tetracycline or doxycycline.
   3152..3170    +  protein_bind   tet operator: bacterial operator O1 for the tetR and tetA genes tetracycline repressor TetR
   3187..3204    +  protein_bind   tet operator (fragment): bacterial operator O1 for the tetR and tetA genes tetracycline repressor TetR
   3232..7335    +  CDS            dCas9: catalytically dead mutant of the Cas9 endonuclease from the Streptococcus pyogenes Type II CRISPR/Cas system RNA-guided DNA-binding protein that lacks endonuclease activity due to the D10A mutation in the RuvC catalytic domain and the H840A mutation in the HNH catalytic domain
   7345..7434    +  CDS            3xMyc: 3 tandem Myc epitope tags
   7724..8593    +  CDS            yddM (fragment): YDDM_BACSU - Protein predicted: Swiss-Prot protein existence level 4. From Bacillus subtilis (strain 168).
   8604..8712    -  oriT           oriT: incP origin of transfer
   8931..8970    -  CDS            λ integrase (fragment): integrase from phage λ; int
   8981..9369    -  rep_origin     R6K γ ori: γ replication origin from E. coli plasmid R6K; requires the R6K initiator protein pi for replication
   9472..9497    -  CDS            bla(M) (fragment): β-lactamase lacking the signal sequence; bla(M); allows cytosolic expression of β-lactamase
   9670..10530   -  CDS            AmpR: β-lactamase; bla; confers resistance to ampicillin, carbenicillin, and related antibiotics
  10531..10635   -  promoter       AmpR promoter: bla
  10933..11520   +  CDS            rapI (fragment): RAPI_BACSU - Also known as yddL. Experimental evidence at protein level: Swiss-Prot protein existence level 1. From Bacillus subtilis (strain 168).
  11555..11649   +  terminator     lambda t0 terminator: transcription terminator from phage lambda
  11659..11688   +  CDS            CmR (fragment): chloramphenicol acetyltransferase confers resistance to chloramphenicol
  11752..11838   +  terminator     rrnB T1 terminator: Escherichia coli rrnB; transcription terminator T1 from the E. coli rrnB gene
>Addgene plasmid #119270 | pJMP1337 | addgene full sequence | sequence record 232615 | Addgene NGS Result
GAAGTACCTATTCCGAAGTTCCTATTCTCTAGAAAGTATAGGAACTTCAGAGCGCTTTTGAAGCTGATGC
TCGAGGATCCTCTAGACATCAGAGTATGGACAGTTGCGGATGTACTTCAGAAAAGATTAGATGTCTAAAA
AGCTTGTAGTTAAAGCTTTTTAGACATCTAAATCTAGGTACTAAAACAATTCATCCAGTAAAATATAATA
TTTTATTTTCTCCCAATCAGGCTTGATCCCCAGTAAGTCAAAAAATAGCTCGACATACTGTTCTTCCCCG
ATATCCTCCCTGATCGACCGGACGCAGAAGGCAATGTCATACCACTTGTCCGCCCTGCCGCTTCTCCCAA
GATCAATAAAGCCACTTACTTTGCCATCTTTCACAAAGATGTTGCTGTCTCCCAGGTCGCCGTGGGAAAA
GACAAGTTCCTCTTCGGGCTTTTCCGTCTTTAAAAAATCATACAGCTCGCGCGGATCTTTAAATGGAGTG
TCTTCTTCCCAGTTTTCGCAATCCACATCGGCCAGATCGTTATTCAGTAAGTAATCCAATTCGGCTAAGC
GGCTGTCTAAGCTATTCGTATAGGGACAATCCGATATGTCGATGGAGTGAAAGAGCCTGATGCACTCCGC
ATACAGCTCGATAATCTTTTCAGGGCTTTGTTCATCTTCATACTCTTCCGAGCAAAGGACGCCATCGGCC
TCACTCATGAGCAGATTGCTCCAGCCATCATGCCGTTCAAAGTGCAGGACCTTTGGAACAGGCAGCTTTC
CTTCCAGCCATAGCATCATGTCCTTTTCCCGTTCCACATCATAGGTGGTCCCTTTATACCGGCTGTCCGT
CATTTTTAAATATAGGTTTTCATTTTCTCCCACCAGCTTATATACCTTAGCAGGAGACATTCCTTCCGTA
TCTTTTACGCAGCGGTATTTTTCGATCAGTTTTTTCAATTCCGGTGATATTCTCATTTTAGCCATTTATT
ATTTCCTTCCTCTTTTCTACAGTATTTAAAGATACCCCAAGAAGCTAATTATAACAAGACGAACTCCAAT
TCACTGTTCCTTGCATTCTAAAACCTTAAATACCAGAAAACAGCTTTTTCAAAGTTGTTTTCAAAGTTGG
CGTATAACATAGTATCGACGGAGCCGATTTTGAAACCACAATTATGATAGAATTTACAAGCTATAAGGTT
ATTGTCCTGGGTTTCAAGCATTAGTCCATGCAAGTTTTTATGCTTTGCCCATTCTATAGATATATTGATA
AGCGCGCTGCCTATGCCTTGCCCCCTGAAATCCTTACATACGGCAATATCTTCTATATAAAAGATATATT
ATCTTATCAGTATTGTCAATATATTCAAGGCAATCTGCCTCCTCATCCTCTTCATCCTCTTCGTCTTGGT
AGCTTTTTAAATATGGCGCTTCATAGAGTAATTCTGTAAAGGTCCAATTCTCGTTTTCATACCTCGGTAT
AATCTTACCTATCACCTCAAATGGTTCTCTAGACTCGAGAGTTCAACAGACAGCCTTCGTTCTTATGGCC
GTTCAGGAGGAAGTTCCTATTCCGAAGTTCCTATTCTCTAGAAAGTATAGGAACTTCTTGAGAAGAGAAA
AGAAAACCGCCGATCCTGTCCACCGCATTACTGCAAGGTAGTGGACAAGACCGGCGGTCTTAAGTTTTTT
GGCTGAAACGAATGACGAAAAGGCTGTCTGAGCAAATCCAGGAGGTCGTTTAAACCGTATTAGCCCGGTA
TTTTGGAAATAGCGGAAGCACTGACTTTTGTTATCAATAAAAAAGGCCCCCCGTTAGGGAGGCCTTATTG
TTCGTCTACTCGGAAGAGCGAGAGACAACAGAACGGTCAGCCACATGAATTCCTAGTAAAAAAAGCACCG
ACTCGGTGCCACTTTTTCAAGTTGATAACGGACTAGCCTTATTTTAACTTGCTATTTCTAGCTCTAAAAC
CGAGACCGGGTCTCCCGAAGGGTCTCGACATTTATTGTACAACACGAGCCCATTTTTGTCAAATAAAATT
TAAATTATATCAACGTTAATAAAAGACGCGGAATTCTTTCAGCTCAGTCGATAGGTAGTAGGCAAGAGTA
GTCGCACCTTTGGTCGAAAAAAAAAGCCCGCACTGTCAGGTGCGGGCTTTTTTCTGTGTTTCCCCAAAAG
TAAAAACCCGCCGAAGCGGGTTTTTACGTAAAACAGGTGAAACTGACCAGACGAGAAGGCTTTGGAGGTG
ATAATGGGGCTCAAGGACCCGGGTTAAGACCCACTTTCACATTTAAGTTGTTTTTCTAATCCGCATATGA
TCAATTCAAGGCCGAATAAGAAGGCTGGCTCTGCACCTTGGTGATCAAATAATTCGATAGCTTGTCGTAA
TAATGGCGGCATACTATCAGTAGTAGGTGTTTCCCTTTCTTCTTTAGCGACTTGATGCTCTTGATCTTCC
AATACGCAACCTAAAGTAAAATGCCCCACAGCGCTGAGTGCATATAATGCATTCTCTAGTGAAAAACCTT
GTTGGCATAAAAAGGCTAATTGATTTTCGAGAGTTTCATACTGTTTTTCTGTAGGCCGTGTACCTAAATG
TACTTTTGCTCCATCGCGATGACTTAGTAAAGCACATCTAAAACTTTTAGCGTTATTACGTAAAAAATCT
TGCCAGCTTTCCCCTTCTAAAGGGCAAAAGTGAGTATGGTGCCTATCTAACATCTCAATGGCTAAGGCGT
CGAGCAAAGCCCGCTTATTTTTTACATGCCAATACAATGTAGGCTGCTCTACACCTAGCTTCTGGGCGAG
TTTACGGGTTGTTAAACCTTCGATTCCGACCTCATTAAGCAGCTCTAATGCGCTGTTAATCACTTTACTT
TTATCTAATCTAGACATCATTAATTCCTCCTTTTTGTTGACATTATATCATTGATAGAGTTATTTGTCAA
ACTATTTTTTTATTTGGATCCCCCCGGGAGGCAGATAGGTAGGCATGGCCCCCATTTTCAATACAAGCAA
CGCATGAGAAAGCCCCCGGAAGATCACCTTCCGGGGGCTTTTTTATTGCGCTCCGGCAATTAAAAAAGCG
GCTAACCACGCCGCTTTTTTTACGTCTGCAGACTAGTGTCGAGTTCATGAAAAACTAAAAAAAATATTGA
CACTCTATCATTGATAGAGTATAATTAAAATAAGCTCTCTATCATTGATAGAGTACTAATAGTACATAAG
GAGGAACTAGTATGGATAAGAAATACTCAATAGGCTTAGCTATCGGCACAAATAGCGTCGGATGGGCGGT
GATCACTGATGAATATAAGGTTCCGTCTAAAAAGTTCAAGGTTCTGGGAAATACAGACCGCCACAGTATC
AAAAAAAATCTTATAGGGGCTCTTTTATTTGACAGTGGAGAGACAGCGGAAGCGACTCGTCTCAAACGGA
CAGCTCGTAGAAGGTATACACGTCGGAAGAATCGTATTTGTTATCTACAGGAGATTTTTTCAAATGAGAT
GGCGAAAGTAGATGATAGTTTCTTTCATCGACTTGAAGAGTCTTTTTTGGTGGAAGAAGACAAGAAGCAT
GAACGTCATCCTATTTTTGGAAATATAGTAGATGAAGTTGCTTATCATGAGAAATATCCAACTATCTATC
ATCTGCGAAAAAAATTGGTAGATTCTACTGATAAAGCGGATTTGCGCTTAATCTATTTGGCCTTAGCGCA
TATGATTAAGTTTCGTGGTCATTTTTTGATTGAGGGAGATTTAAATCCTGATAATAGTGATGTGGACAAA
CTATTTATCCAGTTGGTACAAACCTACAATCAATTATTTGAAGAAAACCCTATTAACGCAAGTGGAGTAG
ATGCTAAAGCGATTCTTTCTGCACGATTGAGTAAATCAAGACGATTAGAAAATCTCATTGCTCAGCTCCC
CGGTGAGAAGAAAAATGGCTTATTTGGGAATCTCATTGCTTTGTCATTGGGTTTGACCCCTAATTTTAAA
TCAAATTTTGATTTGGCAGAAGATGCTAAATTACAGCTTTCAAAAGATACTTACGATGATGATTTAGATA
ATTTATTGGCGCAAATTGGAGATCAATATGCTGATTTGTTTTTGGCAGCTAAGAATTTATCAGATGCTAT
TTTACTTTCAGATATCCTAAGAGTAAATACTGAAATAACTAAGGCTCCCCTATCAGCTTCAATGATTAAA
CGCTACGATGAACATCATCAAGACTTGACTCTTTTAAAAGCTTTAGTTCGACAACAACTTCCAGAAAAGT
ATAAAGAAATCTTTTTTGATCAATCAAAAAACGGATATGCAGGTTATATTGATGGGGGAGCTAGCCAAGA
AGAATTTTATAAATTTATCAAACCAATTTTAGAAAAAATGGATGGTACTGAGGAATTATTGGTGAAACTA
AATCGTGAAGATTTGCTGCGCAAGCAACGGACCTTTGACAACGGCTCTATTCCCCATCAAATTCACTTGG
GTGAGCTGCATGCTATTTTGAGAAGACAAGAAGACTTTTATCCATTTTTAAAAGACAATCGTGAGAAGAT
TGAAAAAATCTTGACTTTTCGAATCCCTTATTATGTTGGTCCATTGGCGCGTGGCAATAGTCGTTTTGCA
TGGATGACTCGGAAGTCTGAAGAAACAATTACCCCATGGAATTTTGAAGAAGTTGTCGATAAAGGTGCTT
CAGCTCAATCATTTATTGAACGCATGACAAACTTTGATAAAAATCTTCCAAATGAAAAAGTACTACCAAA
ACATAGTTTGCTTTATGAGTATTTTACGGTTTATAACGAATTGACAAAGGTCAAATATGTTACTGAAGGA
ATGCGAAAACCAGCATTTCTTTCAGGTGAACAGAAGAAAGCCATTGTTGATTTACTCTTCAAAACAAATC
GAAAAGTAACCGTTAAGCAATTAAAAGAAGATTATTTCAAAAAAATAGAATGTTTTGATAGTGTTGAAAT
TTCAGGAGTTGAAGATAGATTTAATGCTTCATTAGGTACCTACCATGATTTGCTAAAAATTATTAAAGAT
AAAGATTTTTTGGATAATGAAGAAAATGAAGATATCTTAGAGGATATTGTTTTAACATTGACCTTATTTG
AAGATAGGGAGATGATTGAGGAAAGACTTAAAACATATGCTCACCTCTTTGATGATAAGGTGATGAAACA
GCTTAAACGTCGCCGTTATACTGGTTGGGGACGTTTGTCTCGAAAATTGATTAATGGTATTAGGGATAAG
CAATCTGGCAAAACAATATTAGATTTTTTGAAATCAGATGGTTTTGCCAATCGCAATTTTATGCAGCTGA
TCCATGATGATAGTTTGACATTTAAAGAAGACATTCAAAAAGCACAAGTGTCTGGACAAGGCGATAGTTT
ACATGAACATATTGCAAATTTAGCTGGTAGCCCTGCTATTAAAAAAGGTATTTTACAGACTGTAAAAGTT
GTTGATGAATTGGTCAAAGTAATGGGGCGGCATAAGCCAGAAAATATCGTTATTGAAATGGCACGTGAAA
ATCAGACAACTCAAAAGGGCCAGAAAAATTCGCGAGAGCGTATGAAACGAATCGAAGAAGGTATCAAAGA
ATTAGGAAGTCAGATTCTTAAAGAGCATCCTGTTGAAAATACTCAATTGCAAAATGAAAAGCTCTATCTC
TATTATCTCCAAAATGGAAGAGACATGTATGTGGACCAAGAATTAGATATTAATCGTTTAAGTGATTATG
ATGTCGATGCCATTGTTCCACAAAGTTTCCTTAAAGACGATTCAATAGACAATAAGGTCTTAACGCGTTC
TGATAAAAATCGTGGTAAATCGGATAACGTTCCAAGTGAAGAAGTAGTCAAAAAGATGAAAAACTATTGG
AGACAACTTCTAAACGCCAAGTTAATCACTCAACGTAAGTTTGATAATTTAACGAAAGCTGAACGTGGAG
GTTTGAGTGAACTTGATAAAGCTGGTTTTATCAAACGCCAATTGGTTGAAACTCGCCAAATCACTAAGCA
TGTGGCACAAATTTTGGATAGTCGCATGAATACTAAATACGATGAAAATGATAAACTTATTCGAGAGGTT
AAAGTGATTACCTTAAAATCTAAATTAGTTTCTGACTTCCGAAAAGATTTCCAATTCTATAAAGTACGTG
AGATTAACAATTACCATCATGCCCATGATGCGTATCTAAATGCCGTCGTTGGAACTGCTTTGATTAAGAA
ATATCCAAAACTTGAATCGGAGTTTGTCTATGGTGATTATAAAGTTTATGATGTTCGTAAAATGATTGCT
AAGTCTGAGCAAGAAATAGGCAAAGCAACCGCAAAATATTTCTTTTACTCTAATATCATGAACTTCTTCA
AAACAGAAATTACACTTGCAAATGGAGAGATTCGCAAACGCCCTCTAATCGAAACTAATGGGGAAACTGG
AGAAATTGTCTGGGATAAAGGGCGAGATTTTGCCACAGTGCGCAAAGTATTGTCCATGCCCCAAGTCAAT
ATTGTCAAGAAAACAGAAGTACAGACAGGCGGATTCTCCAAGGAGTCAATTTTACCAAAAAGAAATTCGG
ACAAGCTTATTGCTCGTAAAAAAGACTGGGATCCAAAAAAATATGGTGGTTTTGATAGTCCAACGGTAGC
TTATTCAGTCCTAGTGGTTGCTAAGGTGGAAAAAGGGAAATCGAAGAAGTTAAAATCCGTTAAAGAGTTA
CTAGGGATCACAATTATGGAAAGAAGTTCCTTTGAAAAAAATCCGATTGACTTTTTAGAAGCTAAAGGAT
ATAAGGAAGTTAAAAAAGACTTAATCATTAAACTACCTAAATATAGTCTTTTTGAGTTAGAAAACGGTCG
TAAACGGATGCTGGCTAGTGCCGGAGAATTACAAAAAGGAAATGAGCTGGCTCTGCCAAGCAAATATGTG
AATTTTTTATATTTAGCTAGTCATTATGAAAAGTTGAAGGGTAGTCCAGAAGATAACGAACAAAAACAAT
TGTTTGTGGAGCAGCATAAGCATTATTTAGATGAGATTATTGAGCAAATCAGTGAATTTTCTAAGCGTGT
TATTTTAGCAGATGCCAATTTAGATAAAGTTCTTAGTGCATATAACAAACATAGAGACAAACCAATACGT
GAACAAGCAGAAAATATTATTCATTTATTTACGTTGACGAATCTTGGAGCTCCCGCTGCTTTTAAATATT
TTGATACAACAATTGATCGTAAACGATATACGTCTACAAAAGAAGTTTTAGATGCCACTCTTATCCATCA
ATCCATCACTGGTCTTTATGAAACACGCATTGATTTGAGTCAGCTAGGAGGTGACGCGGCCGCGGAGCAG
AAACTCATCTCTGAAGAAGATCTGGAACAAAAGTTGATTTCAGAAGAAGATCTGGAACAGAAGCTCATCT
CTGAGGAAGATCTGTAATAAGGCGCGCCTCCTTAATGGGACTTGCAGCCTCGGTACCAAATTCCAGAAAA
GACACCCGAAAGGGTGTTTTTTCGTTTTGGTCCCACAGAATGAGCATCATGGCTCTAGTCGACCGGGTAG
GGGCATAGCTTAGATAATTGGAAAAGAGGAAAAAAGCTTAATCTTTTTTCGAAGGTTAAGCTTTTTCTTT
TATTTATAAAAAGTGAACTAACTATCAGAAAGAAATTATATTAAATTTTATTTTTTTGTTTAAAAAGTAG
ATTATATAAAGGCAAGCTAGGTGGGGGAAAATATGTTTAAAAAAGAAAAAGTCACAGAATACATTTGGAC
TATACTAATACCAACAATCATCACTTTTATCATTAGTTGGGTTGGGTCTTATTACAATGGTACTTCGACA
GTTAGTATTGGACAACCTACAAAAGTTTCCGGTCAGTATATCACGCCAATAAATATAAGTCCCTATCATG
ATATTAAGGAATTAAGAATAACTTTTCCGCAAAAACTAGATGTAAAACAAATTAGTTCAAATGAGCCTAT
AAATGTAAAATCAGATAAGAACAATATAGGAGTTGAAAGTAATTCCACTTTTGAGATTGCGAAAATCGTT
GAAAATAATAGCGTTCAGTTGCTAATTACAACACAAAAAAAGTTAAACGATAAGGAAATTAGAATTGATA
AAAATGGAAATAACATTTCTGTAAATTATGAATCTCAGATTGTTAATCCTGCAAAAAAACAATTAATCAA
TCTTATAATTACGTCATCTATTTATTTTATAATGCTTAATATACTAGCATTGATTATGAACAAAAGATGG
GATAAGTATTATGCAAAAATGAAAAATGAAATCAAAGAATTTGAGGATAATGCAAAAGATCTTGATAAAA
AATCAAAGAAGAAAAGCGAGGAATTATCGGAGCTGCGAAAGACCTTGAACCAAGCGTTTGAGGAAACTGA
TAGGATAAAATATCATGAGAAGAAAAAACAAATCCTCCTCTTAGCTAAGTTAAACGATTATAAAAAAGAA
CTAACCTTTTGGAGAAATACAATAAGAAAAGTTCTTTATGAACTTCCTGATGGAGATAAAAAAGCAGATA
AACTAATAGGGACAGTTACATCATCTTTAAAAACGTACGGTACAGTCGAAAAGTAAAGCTTATCGGCCAG
CCTCGCAGAGCAGGATTCCCGTTGAGCACCGCCAGGTGCGAATAAGGGACAGTGAAGAAGGAACACCCGC
TCGCGGGTGGGCCTACTTCACCTATCCTGCCCGGCTGACGCCGTTGGATACACCAAGGAAAGTCTACACG
AACCCTTTGGCAAAATCCTGTATATCGTGCGAAAAAGGATGGATATACCGAAAAAATCGCTATAATGACC
CCGAAGCAGGGTTATGCAGCGGAAAGTATACCTTAAGGAATCCCCTGATAACGCAGGAAAGAACATGTGA
GCAAAAGGCCAGCAAAAGGCCAGGAACCGTAAAAAGGCCGCACTCCCTGCCTCTGTCATCACGATACTGT
GATGCCATGGCTAATTCCCATGTCAGCCGTTAAGTGTTCCTGTGTCACTCAAAATTGCTTTGAGAGGCTC
TAAGGGCTTCTCAGTGCGTTACATCCCTGGCTTGTTGTCCACAACCGTTAAACCTTAAAAGCTTTAAAAG
CCTTATATATTCTTTTTTTTCTTATAAAACTTAAAACCTTAGAGGCTATTTAAGTTGCTGATTTATATTA
ATTTTATTGTTCAAACATGAGAGCTTAGTACGTGAAACATGAGAGCTTAGTACGTTAGCCATGAGAGCTT
AGTACGTTAGCCATGAGGGTTTAGTTCGTTAAACATGAGAGCTTAGTACGTTAAACATGAGAGCTTAGTA
CGTGAAACATGAGAGCTTAGTACGTACTATCAACAGGTTGAACTGCTGATCTTCAGATCCTCTACGCCGG
ACGCATCGTGGCCGGATCTTGCGGCCGCAAAAATTAAAAATGAAGTTTTAAATCAATCTAAAGTATATAT
GAGTAAACTTGGTCTGACAGTTACCAATGCTTAATCAGTGAGGCACCAATAACTGCCTTTGATCTTTTCT
ACGGGGTCTGACGCTCAGTGGAACGAAAACTCACGTTAAGGGATTTTGGTCATGAGATTATCAAAAAGGA
TCTTCACCTAGATCCTTTTAAATTAAAAATGAAGTTTTAAATCAATCTAAAGTATATATGAGTAAACTTG
GTCTGACAGTTACCAATGCTTAATCAGTGAGGCACCTATCTCAGCGATCTGTCTATTTCGTTCATCCATA
GTTGCCTGACTCCCCGTCGTGTAGATAACTACGATACGGGAGGGCTTACCATCTGGCCCCAGTGCTGCAA
TGATACCGCGGGACCCACGCTCACCGGCTCCAGATTTATCAGCAATAAACCAGCCAGCCGGAAGGGCCGA
GCGCAGAAGTGGTCCTGCAACTTTATCCGCCTCCATCCAGTCTATTAATTGTTGCCGGGAAGCTAGAGTA
AGTAGTTCGCCAGTTAATAGTTTGCGCAACGTTGTTGCCATTGCTACAGGCATCGTGGTGTCACGCTCGT
CGTTTGGTATGGCTTCATTCAGCTCCGGTTCCCAACGATCAAGGCGAGTTACATGATCCCCCATGTTGTG
CAAAAAAGCGGTTAGCTCCTTCGGTCCTCCGATCGTTGTCAGAAGTAAGTTGGCCGCAGTGTTATCACTC
ATGGTTATGGCAGCACTGCATAATTCTCTTACTGTCATGCCATCCGTAAGATGCTTTTCTGTGACTGGTG
AGTACTCAACCAAGTCATTCTGAGAATAGTGTATGCGGCGACCGAGTTGCTCTTGCCCGGCGTCAATACG
GGATAATACCGCGCCACATAGCAGAACTTTAAAAGTGCTCATCATTGGAAAACGTTCTTCGGGGCGAAAA
CTCTCAAGGATCTTACCGCTGTTGAGATCCAGTTCGATGTAACCCACTCGTGCACCCAACTGATCTTCAG
CATCTTTTACTTTCACCAGCGTTTCTGGGTGAGCAAAAACAGGAAGGCAAAATGCCGCAAAAAAGGGAAT
AAGGGCGACACGGAAATGTTGAATACTCATACTCTTCCTTTTTCAATATTATTGAAGCATTTATCAGGGT
TATTGTCTCATGAGCGGATACATATTTGAATGTATTTAGAAAAATAAACAAATAGGGGTTCCGCGCACAT
TTCCCCGAAAAGTGCCACCTGACGTCTTCTAACTACTTATTTTAAAGCAGTCTGGATTGTTTGGGTAATT
CATAAAAAAATAAAAGAAAGAAGGAGGAATAGAGTTTTTCTTTTTTTTGTTTGCAATGTTACTGTCAAGT
CGCAAAAGAATTGCTATGACCGAAAAAAAACCGCAAAGGAATAGATATAAGGTACCTTTTTGCAATTCAT
CTTTGTAAAATAAAGGTTATTCTGACATAATACAATTAATGTAAAAATTCGCACAATTTTATGTAAGGAT
GGGGGAATTTTCTTGCGGGGTGTTTTCTTAGATAAAGATAAAATTCCGTACGACTTAGTCACGAAAAAGT
TAAATGAATGGTATACATCAATAAAAAATGATCAAGTTGAGCAAGCCGAGATTATAAAAACAGAAGTAGA
GAAAGAATTGTTAAACATGGAAGAAAATCAAGATGCCCTGTTATATTATCAACTATTAGAATTTAGACAT
GAGATAATGCTGAGTTATATGAAATCTAAGGAAATAGAAGATCTCAATAATGCTTATGAGACTATAAAAG
AAATTGAGAAGCAAGGGCAATTAACTGGCATGTTGGAATACTATTTTTACTTTTTTAAGGGTATGTACGA
GTTTAGGCGTAAAGAATTAATTTCAGCGATAAGTGCTTATCGAATAGCTGAATCAAAGTTGTCAGAAGTT
GAGGATGAAATAGAGAAAGCAGAGTTTTTTTTCAAAGTGTCCTATGTATATTATTATATGAAACAAACAT
ACTTCTCCATGAATTATGCAAATCGTGCACTCAAAATATTTAGAGAGTATGAAGAATATGCTGTCCAGAC
TGTGCGTTGTCAATTTATTGTAGCAGGAAACTTGATCGAGTGAATCGATAAGCTAGCTTAATTAGCTGAG
CTTGGACTCCTGTTGATAGATCCAGTAATGACCTCAGAACTCCATCTGGATTTGTTCAGAACGCTCGGTT
GCCGCCGGGCGTTTTTTATTGGTGAGAATCCAAGCTAGACTGCGATGAGTGGCAGGGCGGGGCGTAATTT
TTTTAAGGCAGTTATTGGTGCCCTTAAACGCCTGGGGTAATGACTCTCTAGCTTGAGGCATCAAATAAAA
CGAAAGGCTCAGTCGAAAGACTGGGCCTTTCGTTTTATCTGTTGTTTGTCGGTGAACGCTCTCCTGAGTA
GGACAAATCCGCCGCTAGGAGCTTGCGGCCCGGACGATGAGCTCGAATTGGGGATCTT
